Addgene plasmid #145729: pGBW-m4046909
Purpose: Bacterial Expression plasmid for SARS-CoV-2 surface glycoprotein (Spike protein)
Depositing lab: Ginkgo Bioworks & Benjie Chen.
Backbone
  Vector backbone: ori-013 - marker | cmR
  Backbone size w/o insert (bp): 1462
  Vector type: Bacterial Expression
Growth in bacteria
  Bacterial resistance: Chloramphenicol, 25 μg/mL
  Growth temperature: 30°C
  Growth strain: DH5alpha
  Copy number: High Copy
Gene/Insert
  Gene/Insert name: SARS-CoV-2 S (surface glycoprotein) (alt names: Spike protein; S protein)
  Species: Escherichia coli str. K-12 substr. MG1655; Severe acute respiratory syndrome coronavirus 2
  Insert size (bp): 3815
  Mutation: Escherichia coli recode 1
  Entrez Gene: S (a.k.a. GU280_gp02, spike glycoprotein)
  Promoter: Promoter | pT7 ; Operator | lacO ; RBS | T7_rbs ; Start Codon | ATG
  Tag / fusion protein: Cleavable TEV;Myc (C terminal on backbone)
  Cloning method: Unknown
Resource information
  A portion of this plasmid was derived from a plasmid made by: GinkgoBioworks
Depositor comments: NCBI Reference Sequence: YP_009724390.1
How to cite: pGBW-m4046909 was a gift from Ginkgo Bioworks & Benjie Chen (Addgene plasmid # 145729)
