[The description below was written by a language model from this plasmid's Addgene catalogue record and pLannotate feature annotations shown in this document.]
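Description:
pGBW-m4046909 is a compact bacterial expression plasmid carrying the full-length SARS-CoV-2 surface (spike, S) glycoprotein coding sequence, recoded for Escherichia coli codon usage (the record labels this "E. coli recode 1"). The minimal backbone, about 1.5 kb, consists of little more than a high-copy ColE1/pUC-type origin of replication and a chloramphenicol acetyltransferase (cat) gene driven by its own promoter, followed by a lambda t0 transcription terminator. The plasmid is therefore maintained at high copy in E. coli under chloramphenicol selection. The full sequence record is 5,556 nt.

The expression cassette is a classic T7/lac arrangement. A bacteriophage T7 promoter is immediately followed by a lac operator, then the efficient ribosome binding site from T7 gene 10, an ATG start codon and the roughly 3.8 kb S open reading frame. Transcription requires a host that supplies T7 RNA polymerase. The lac operator allows lac repressor to hold expression off until it is relieved by IPTG or lactose. No lacI gene is annotated on the plasmid, so repressor would presumably have to come from the host. The catalogue entry lists a C-terminal, backbone-encoded TEV-cleavable Myc tag, which would allow immunodetection and subsequent tag removal. This tag is not separately annotated in the feature table, although there is unannotated sequence between the end of the S coding region and the origin.

The construct is intended for inducible production of spike protein in E. coli. As with any bacterial system, the product would lack the native glycosylation of the viral protein.
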