Features (pLannotate 1.2.2; 8 found; start..end, strand, type, name):
     20..38      +  promoter       T7 promoter: promoter for bacteriophage T7 RNA polymerase
     39..63      +  protein_bind   lac operator: The lac repressor binds to the lac operator to inhibit transcription in E. coli. This inhibition can be relieved by adding lactose or isopropyl-β-D-thiogalactopyranoside (IPTG). lac repressor encoded by lacI
     78..100     +  RBS            RBS: efficient ribosome binding site from bacteriophage T7 gene 10 (Olins and Rangwala, 1989)
    108..3926    +  CDS            S: SPIKE_SARS2 - Experimental evidence at protein level: Swiss-Prot protein existence level 1. [Spike glycoprotein]: May down-regulate host tetherin (BST2) by lysosomal degradation, thereby counteracting its antiviral activity. From Severe acute respiratory syndrome coronavirus 2 (2019-nCoV) (SARS-CoV-2).
   4094..4682    +  rep_origin     ori: high-copy-number ColE1/pMB1/pBR322/pUC origin of replication
   4690..4787    +  promoter       cat promoter: promoter of the E. coli cat gene encoding chloramphenicol acetyltransferase
   4788..5444    +  CDS            cat: CAT_ECOLX - Experimental evidence at protein level: Swiss-Prot protein existence level 1. This enzyme is an effector of chloramphenicol resistance in bacteria. From Escherichia coli. This protein is used as a marker in many commonly used cloning vectors, such as pACYC184.
   5518..5552    +  terminator     lambda t0 terminator: minimal transcription terminator from phage lambda (Scholtissek and Grosse, 1987)
>Addgene plasmid #145729 | pGBW-m4046909 | depositor full sequence | sequence record 287906 | Full Sequence
GATCTCGATCCCGCGAAATTAATACGACTCACTATAGGGGAATTGTGAGCGGATAACAATTCCCCTCTAG
AAATAATTTTGTTTAACTTTAAGAAGGAGACTCTTCTATGTTTGTCTTCCTGGTACTCCTTCCGTTGGTG
TCCAGTCAATGCGTTAACCTGACCACGAGAACTCAGCTGCCACCCGCGTATACCAATTCTTTCACTAGGG
GTGTTTACTACCCGGATAAAGTATTTCGGTCGAGCGTTTTACATTCTACACAGGACCTGTTCCTGCCTTT
CTTCTCAAACGTGACTTGGTTTCACGCCATTCACGTTAGCGGCACCAACGGGACCAAGCGCTTCGACAAC
CCGGTCCTGCCGTTCAATGATGGTGTGTACTTTGCATCTACTGAGAAAAGCAACATCATACGCGGCTGGA
TCTTCGGAACGACTCTGGACTCCAAAACCCAGTCTCTCCTGATCGTGAACAATGCTACTAACGTAGTTAT
TAAGGTATGTGAATTTCAATTCTGCAACGATCCGTTCTTGGGCGTATATTACCATAAAAACAACAAATCT
TGGATGGAATCCGAATTTCGTGTTTATTCCAGCGCTAATAATTGCACTTTCGAGTACGTTAGCCAGCCTT
TCCTGATGGACCTGGAAGGCAAACAGGGTAACTTCAAAAACCTGCGTGAATTTGTTTTCAAGAACATCGA
TGGTTACTTTAAAATCTATTCTAAGCACACCCCAATTAACCTGGTTCGTGACCTGCCGCAGGGTTTCTCG
GCTTTGGAGCCGCTGGTAGATCTTCCGATCGGGATTAACATCACCCGTTTTCAAACCCTGCTGGCGCTGC
ACCGTTCATACCTGACACCGGGTGACAGTTCTAGCGGCTGGACAGCAGGCGCTGCGGCCTACTATGTGGG
TTACCTGCAACCGCGCACCTTCCTACTCAAATACAACGAAAATGGCACGATCACCGACGCCGTCGATTGT
GCACTTGACCCTCTGAGCGAAACTAAATGCACTCTGAAATCCTTTACGGTCGAAAAAGGTATCTATCAGA
CCTCCAACTTCCGCGTTCAGCCTACTGAAAGTATCGTACGTTTCCCGAACATTACTAACCTGTGTCCCTT
TGGAGAGGTTTTTAACGCTACCAGGTTCGCGTCTGTGTATGCTTGGAACCGTAAGCGAATCTCAAACTGC
GTAGCGGATTACAGCGTCCTGTATAACTCTGCAAGCTTTTCGACTTTCAAATGCTACGGCGTGTCTCCAA
CCAAGTTGAACGATCTATGTTTCACCAACGTCTACGCTGATTCTTTCGTTATCCGTGGTGACGAGGTTCG
TCAGATTGCACCGGGCCAGACAGGTAAAATCGCGGATTACAATTATAAATTACCGGACGACTTCACGGGC
TGCGTAATAGCTTGGAACTCTAACAATCTGGATAGCAAAGTTGGCGGTAACTACAACTACTTATATCGAC
TGTTCCGCAAAAGCAACCTGAAGCCCTTCGAACGCGACATCTCCACTGAAATTTACCAGGCCGGTTCGAC
CCCGTGCAACGGTGTAGAAGGTTTTAATTGCTACTTCCCGTTGCAGTCCTATGGCTTTCAGCCGACCAAC
GGCGTTGGCTATCAGCCTTACCGTGTTGTGGTGCTCTCCTTTGAACTGCTGCATGCCCCTGCAACCGTAT
GTGGCCCGAAAAAATCCACTAACTTAGTGAAAAACAAATGCGTAAACTTTAATTTCAATGGTCTGACAGG
GACGGGCGTCCTGACTGAATCTAACAAAAAGTTCCTGCCATTCCAACAGTTTGGTCGCGATATTGCTGAC
ACTACCGATGCAGTTCGTGACCCGCAGACGCTGGAAATCCTGGATATCACCCCGTGTTCTTTCGGTGGCG
TTAGCGTGATCACTCCGGGTACAAACACCTCCAACCAGGTGGCTGTCCTGTACCAGGACGTTAACTGCAC
GGAAGTACCGGTGGCAATTCACGCTGATCAGCTGACTCCGACGTGGCGTGTCTACTCTACCGGTTCGAAT
GTTTTCCAAACGCGCGCTGGCTGCCTGATTGGTGCTGAACATGTAAACAATTCTTACGAGTGCGACATCC
CCATAGGAGCGGGTATCTGTGCGAGCTACCAGACTCAGACCAACAGCCCTCGTCGCGCCCGTTCCGTGGC
AAGCCAGTCAATCATCGCGTATACGATGAGCCTGGGTGCCGAGAACTCGGTTGCATACAGTAACAATAGC
ATTGCTATCCCAACTAACTTCACAATTTCAGTTACCACAGAAATCCTTCCGGTATCTATGACTAAAACTT
CCGTGGATTGCACCATGTACATTTGCGGCGACAGCACTGAGTGTTCCAATCTTTTACTGCAATATGGTAG
TTTTTGCACGCAGCTGAACCGTGCCCTGACCGGAATCGCGGTTGAACAGGATAAAAACACCCAGGAAGTT
TTCGCTCAAGTAAAACAGATTTATAAGACCCCGCCCATCAAAGACTTCGGCGGTTTTAATTTCAGCCAAA
TCCTCCCCGACCCGTCTAAGCCAAGCAAACGCTCATTCATCGAAGACCTGCTGTTTAACAAAGTGACTCT
GGCGGACGCTGGCTTCATCAAGCAATACGGAGACTGTCTAGGGGATATTGCAGCTCGTGACCTCATTTGC
GCGCAGAAGTTCAACGGCTTAACTGTTCTGCCGCCGCTGCTGACCGATGAGATGATCGCTCAGTACACAT
CCGCTCTGCTGGCAGGTACCATCACCTCTGGGTGGACGTTTGGCGCGGGTGCCGCTCTCCAGATTCCATT
CGCCATGCAAATGGCTTATCGCTTTAATGGAATCGGCGTAACTCAGAACGTTTTGTACGAAAACCAGAAA
CTGATAGCTAACCAATTCAATTCTGCGATTGGCAAAATCCAGGACTCTCTGAGCTCCACTGCAAGCGCTC
TCGGCAAACTGCAAGACGTTGTCAACCAGAACGCGCAGGCACTGAACACCCTGGTAAAACAGCTGTCAAG
CAACTTCGGTGCTATCAGTTCAGTTTTAAATGATATCCTGTCGCGGCTGGATAAAGTTGAAGCCGAAGTT
CAAATCGACCGTCTGATTACCGGTCGTCTGCAATCTCTGCAAACTTATGTAACCCAGCAGCTGATCAGAG
CTGCCGAGATTCGCGCTAGCGCAAACTTGGCGGCGACAAAAATGTCAGAATGCGTACTTGGCCAGTCTAA
ACGTGTGGACTTCTGCGGTAAAGGTTACCACCTGATGTCGTTTCCGCAGTCGGCCCCTCATGGTGTAGTT
TTCCTACACGTGACTTACGTCCCGGCCCAGGAAAAGAACTTTACCACTGCTCCAGCCATCTGCCACGATG
GTAAAGCTCATTTCCCGCGTGAAGGCGTCTTCGTTTCCAACGGCACTCACTGGTTCGTGACGCAGCGTAA
CTTCTACGAGCCGCAGATCATTACTACTGATAACACCTTTGTTTCGGGTAACTGCGATGTCGTGATCGGC
ATCGTTAATAACACTGTTTACGACCCGCTGCAACCGGAACTGGATTCCTTTAAAGAAGAACTGGATAAAT
ATTTTAAAAACCACACCTCTCCAGATGTAGACCTGGGAGACATTAGTGGCATAAATGCGTCCGTTGTTAA
CATTCAGAAAGAAATCGACCGCCTGAACGAGGTCGCAAAGAATCTGAACGAGTCTCTGATTGACCTGCAA
GAGCTGGGTAAGTATGAGCAGTACATTAAATGGCCTTGGTACATCTGGCTGGGCTTCATCGCAGGTTTGA
TCGCCATCGTCATGGTGACTATTATGCTCTGCTGTATGACGTCTTGCTGCTCCTGCCTGAAAGGTTGTTG
CTCTTGCGGGTCGTGTTGCAAGTTTGACGAAGATGACAGTGAACCGGTTCTGAAAGGCGTTAAACTTCAT
TACACCGAGAACCTGTACTTTCAAAGCGAGCAGAAGCTTATTTCCGAAGAAGATCTCTAACCGGCTTATC
GGTCAGTTTCACCTGATTTACGTAAAAACCCGCTTCGGCGGGTTTTTGCTTTTGGAGGGGCAGAAAGATG
AATGACTGTCCACGACGCTATACCCAAAAGAAATTGAGATCCTTTTTTTCTGCGCGTAATCTGCTGCTTG
CAAACAAAAAAACCACCGCTACCAGCGGTGGTTTGTTTGCCGGATCAAGAGCTACCAACTCTTTTTCCGA
AGGTAACTGGCTTCAGCAGAGCGCAGATACCAAATACTGTTCTTCTAGTGTAGCCGTAGTTAGGCCACCA
CTTCAAGAACTCTGTAGCACCGCCTACATACCTCGCTCTGCTAATCCTGTTACCAGTGGCTGCTGCCAGT
GGCGATAAGTCGTGTCTTACCGGGTTGGACTCAAGACGATAGTTACCGGATAAGGCGCAGCGGTCGGGCT
GAACGGGGGGTTCGTGCACACAGCCCAGCTTGGAGCGAACGACCTACACCGAACTGAGATACCTACAGCG
TGAGCTATGAGAAAGCGCCACGCTTCCCGAAGGGAGAAAGGCGGACAGGTATCCGGTAAGCGGCAGGGTC
GGAACAGGAGAGCGCACGAGGGAGCTTCCAGGGGGAAACGCCTGGTATCTTTATAGTCCTGTCGGGTTTC
GCCACCTCTGACTTGAGCGTCGATTTTTGTGATGCTCGTCAGGGGGGCGGAGCCTATGGAAATTGATCGG
GCACGTAAGAGGTTCCAACTTTCACCATAATGAAATAAGATCACTACCGGGCGTATTTTTTGAGTTATCG
AGATTTTCAGGAGCTAAGGAAGCTAAAATGGAGAAAAAAATCACTGGATATACCACCGTTGATATATCCC
AATGGCATCGTAAAGAACATTTTGAGGCATTTCAGTCAGTTGCTCAATGTACCTATAACCAGACCGTTCA
GCTGGATATTACGGCCTTTTTAAAGACCGTAAAGAAAAATAAGCACAAGTTTTATCCGGCCTTTATTCAC
ATTCTTGCCCGCCTGATGAATGCTCATCCGGAATTTCGTATGGCAATGAAAGACGGTGAGCTGGTGATAT
GGGATAGTGTTCACCCTTGTTACACCGTTTTCCATGAGCAAACTGAAACGTTTTCATCGCTCTGGAGTGA
ATACCACGACGATTTCCGGCAGTTTCTACACATATATTCGCAAGATGTGGCGTGTTACGGTGAAAACCTG
GCCTATTTCCCTAAAGGGTTTATTGAGAATATGTTTTTCGTTTCAGCCAATCCCTGGGTGAGTTTCACCA
GTTTTGATTTAAACGTGGCCAATATGGACAACTTCTTCGCCCCCGTTTTCACCATGGGCAAATATTATAC
GCAAGGCGACAAGGTGCTGATGCCGCTGGCGATTCAGGTTCATCATGCCGTTTGTGATGGCTTCCATGTC
GGCAGAATGCTTAATGAATTACAACAGTACTGCGATGAGTGGCAGGGCGGGGCGTAATTTGATATCGAGC
TCGCTTGGACTCCTGTTGATAGATCCAGTAATGACCTCAGAACTCCATCTGGATTTGTTCAGAACGCTCG
GTTGCCGCCGGGCGTTTTTTATTGGT
